>Addgene plasmid #29581 | Map3k1 | depositor partial sequence | sequence record 12985 | Author sequence
GTATATAGCATGGCCTTTGCAGGGCTGGCAAGCCACGTTTGGTGGTGGCGACCATCCTCCAAAATCGGAT
GATTACCCAGATCTGGGTACCGAGAACCTGTACTTCCAATCCAATGATGGGCATCAGGACAGCTTACAGG
CGCTGGCCCCCGCCAGCTGTCTAGAAAACAGCTCCCTTGAGCACACAGTCCATAGAGAGAAAACTGGAAA
AGGACTAAGTGCTACGAGACTGAGTGCCAGCTCGGAGGACATTTCTGACAGACTGGCCGGCGTCTCTGTA
GGACTTCCCAGCTCAACAACAACAGAACAACCAAAGCCAGCGGTTCAAACAAAAGGCAGACCCCACAGTC
AGTGTTTGAACTCCTCCCCTTTGTCTCATGCTCAATTAATGTTCCCAGCACCATCAGCCCCTTGTTCCTC
TGCCCCGTCTGTCCCAGATATTTCTAAGCACAGACCCCAGGCATTTGTTCCCTGCAAAATACCTTCCGCA
TCTCCTCAGACACAGCGCAAGTTCTCTCTACAATTCCAGAGGAACTGCTCTGAACACCGAGACTCAGACC
AGCTCTCCCCAGTCTTCACTCAGTCAAGACCCCCACCCTCCAGTAACATACACAGGCCAAAGCCATCCCG
ACCCGTTCCGGGCAGTACAAGCAAACTAGGGGACGCCACAAAAAGTAGCATGACACTTGATCTGGGCAGT
GCTTCCAGGTGTGACGACAGCTTTGGCGGCGGCGGCAACAGTGGCAACGCCGTCATACCCAGCGACGAGA
CAGTGTTCACGCCGGTGGAGGACAAGTGCAGGTTAGATGTGAACACCGAGCTCAACTCCAGCATCGAGGA
CCTTCTTGAAGCATCCATGCCTTCAAGTGACACGACAGTCACTTTCAAGTCCGAAGTCNATGAAGNTGAG
AGAAGTAGCTTTANCGATCGCCATGNGANTCAGCGTCTCAGATGCCCTCCCCATCGTCCTCAGNTGCAGT
GGAAAATGGAGAAGATATTATCATCATTCAGCAGGACACACCAGAAACTNTNAGGACATACCAAAGCGAA
ACAGCCTTACAGAGAAGACGNTGAGTGGCTGAAAGGCCAGCAGATAGNCCTCGGAGCATTTTCTTCCTGT
TACCAAGCACAGGATGTGGGGACTGGGACTTTAATGGCTGTGAAACAGGTGACGTACGTCAGAAACACAT
CNTCCGAGCAGGAGGAGGTGGTGGAAGCGTTGAGGGAAGAGATCCGGATGATGGGTCACCTCAACCATCC
AAACATCATCCGGATGCTGGGGGCCACGTGCGAGAAGAGCAACTACAACCTCTTCATTGAGTGGATGGCG
GGAGGATCTGTGGCTCACCTCTTGAGTAAATACGGAGCTTTCAAGGAGTCAGTCGTCATTAACTACACTG
AGCAGTTACTGCGTGGCCTTTCCTATCTCCACGAGAACCAGATCATTCACAGAGACGTCAAAGGTGCCAA
CCTGCTCATTGACAGCACCGGTCAGAGGCTGAGAATTGCAGACTTTGGAGCTGCTGCCAGGTTGGCATCA
AAAGGAACCGGTGCAGGAGAGTTCCAGGGACAGTTACTGGGGACAATTGCATTCATGGCGCCTGAGGTCC
TAAGAGGTCAGCAGTATGGTAGGAGCTGTGATGTATGGAGTGTTGGCTGCGCCATTATAGAAATGGCTTG
TGCAAAACCACCTTGGAATGCAGAAAAACACTCCAATCATCTCGCCTTGATATTTAAGATTGCTAGCGCA
ACTACTGCACCGTCCATCCCGTCACACCTGTCCCCGGGTCTGCGCGACGTGGCGCTGCGCTGCTTAGAAC
TTCAGCCTCAGGACCGGCCTCCGTCCAGAGAGCTGCTGAAACATCCGGTCTTCCGTACCACGTGGTAGCA
TTGGAAGTGGATAACGGATCCGAATTCGAGCTCCGTCGACAAGCTTGCGGCCGCACTCGAGCA
