>Addgene plasmid #29581 | Map3k1 | addgene partial sequence | sequence record 35027 | 29581 with pGEX-5
ATCCTCAATGGAGATTACCCAGATCTGGGTACCGAGAACCTGTACTTCCAATCCAATGATGGGCATCAGG
ACAGCTTACAGGCGCTGGCCCCCGCCAGCTGTCTAGAAAACAGCTCCCTTGAGCACACAGTCCATAGAGA
GAAAACTGGAAAAGGACTAAGTGCTACGAGACTGAGTGCCAGCTCGGAGGACATTTCTGACAGACTGGCC
GGCGTCTCTGTAGGACTTCCCAGCTCAACAACAACAGAACAACCAAAGCCAGCGGTTCAAACAAAAGGCA
GACCCCACAGTCAGTGTTTGAACTCCTCCCCTTTGTCTCATGCTCAATTAATGTTCCCAGCACCATCAGC
CCCTTGTTCCTCTGCCCCGTCTGTCCCAGATATTTCTAAGCACAGACCCCAGGCATTTGTTCCCTGCAAA
ATACCTTCCGCATCTCCTCAGACACAGCGCAAGTTCTCTCTACAATTCCAGAGGAACTGCTCTGAACACC
GAGACTCAGACCAGCTCTCCCCAGTCTTCACTCAGTCAAGACCCCCACCCTCCAGTAACATACACAGGCC
AAAGCCATCCCGACCCGTTCCGGGCAGTACAAGCAAACTAGGGGACGCCACAAAAAGTAGCATGACACTT
GATCTGGGCAGTGCTTCCAGGTGTGACGACAGCTTTGGCGGCGGCGGCAACAGTGGCAACGCCGTCATAC
CCAGCGACGAGACAGTGTTCACGCCGGTGGAGGACAAGTGCAGGTTAGATGTGAACACCGAGCTCAACTC
CAGCATCGAGGACCTTCTTGAAGCATCCATGCCTTCAAGTGACACGACAGTCACTTTCAAGTCCGAAGTC
GCCGTCCTCTCTCCGGAAAAGGCCGAAAATGACGACACCTACAAAGACGACGTCAATCATAATCAAAAGT
GCAAAGAAAAGATGGGAAGCTGAAGAGGAGGAGGCTTTTAGCGATCGCCATGGCGATGTCAGCGTCTC
