>Addgene plasmid #29581 | Map3k1 | addgene partial sequence | sequence record 35028 | 29581 with T7
GAATATTTTGTTTACTTTAAGAAGGAGATATACATATGCACCATCATCATCATCATTCTTCTGGTGTAGA
TCTGATGTCCCCTATACTAGGTTATTGGAAAATTAAGGGCCTTGTGCAACCCACTCGACTTCTTTTGGAA
TATCTTGAAGAAAAATATGAAGAGCATTTGTATGAGCGCGATGAAGGTGATAAATGGCGAAACAAAAAGT
TTGAATTGGGTTTGGAGTTTCCCAATCTTCCTTATTATATTGATGGTGATGTTAAATTAACACAGTCTAT
GGCCATCATACGTTATATAGCTGACAAGCACAACATGTTGGGTGGTTGTCCAAAAGAGCGTGCAGAGATT
TCAATGCTTGAAGGAGCGGTTTTGGATATTAGATACGGTGTTTCGAGAATTGCATATAGTAAAGACTTTG
AAACTCTCAAAGTTGATTTTCTTAGCAAGCTACCTGAAATGCTGAAAATGTTCGAAGATCGTTTATGTCA
TAAAACATATTTAAATGGTGATCATGTAACCCATCCTGACTTCATGTTGTATGACGCTCTTGATGTTGTT
TTATACATGGACCCAATGTGCCTGGATGCGTTCCCAAAATTAGTTTGTTTTAAAAAACGTATTGAAGCTA
TCCCACAAATTGATAAGTACTTGAAATCCAGCAAGTATATAGCATGGCCTTTGCAGGGCTGGCAAGCCAC
GTTTGGTGGTGGCGACCATCCTCCAAAATCGGATGATTACCCAGATCTGGGTACCGAGAACCTGTACTTC
CNATCCAATGATGGGCATCAGGACAGCTTACAGGCGCTGGCCCCCGCCAGCTGTCTAGAAAACAGCTCCC
CTTGAGCACACAGTCCATAGAGAGAAAACTGGAAAAGGACTAAGTGCTACGAGACTGAGTGCCAGCTCGG
AGGACATTTCCTGACAGA
