>Addgene plasmid #29581 | Map3k1 | addgene partial sequence | sequence record 35029 | 29581 with T7-term (5' GCTAGTTATTGCTCAGCGG 3')
TTCGGGCTTTGTTAGCAGCCGGATCTCAGTGGTGGTGGTGGTGGTGCTCGAGTGCGGCCGCAAGCTTGTC
GACGGAGCTCGAATTCGGATCCGTTATCCACTTCCAATGCTACCACGTGGTACGGAAGACCGGATGTTTC
AGCAGCTCTCTGGACGGAGGCCGGTCCTGAGGCTGAAGTTCTAAGCAGCGCAGCGCCACGTCGCGCAGAC
CCGGGGACAGGTGTGACGGGATGGACGGTGCAGTAGTTGCGCTAGCAATCTTAAATATCAAGGCGAGATG
ATTGGAGTGTTTTTCTGCATTCCAAGGTGGTTTTGCACAAGCCATTTCTATAATGGCGCAGCCAACACTC
CATACATCACAGCTCCTACCATACTGCTGACCTCTTAGGACCTCAGGCGCCATGAATGCAATTGTCCCCA
GTAACTGTCCCTGGAACTCTCCTGCACCGGTTCCTTTTGATGCCAACCTGGCAGCAGCTCCAAAGTCTGC
AATTCTCAGCCTCTGACCGGTGCTGTCAATGAGCAGGTTGGCACCTTTGACGTCTCTGTGAATGATCTGG
TTCTCGTGGAGATAGGAAAGGCCACGCAGTAACTGCTCAGTGTAGTTAATGACGACTGACTCCTTGAAAG
CTCCGTATTTACTCAAGAGGTGAGCCACAGATCCTCCCGCCATCCACTCAATGAAGAGGTTGTAGTTGCT
CTTCTCGCACGTGGCCCCCAGCATCCGGATGATGTTTGGATGGTTGAGGTGACCCATCATCCGGATCTCT
TCCCTCAACGCTTCCACCACCTCCTCCTGCTCGGAGGATGTGTTTCTGACGTACGTCACCTGTTTCACAG
CCATTAAAGTCCCAGTCCCCACATCCTGTGCTTGGTAACAGGAAGAAAATGCTCCGAGGCCTATCTGCTG
GCCTTTCAGCCACTCAGCGTCTTCTCTGTA
