[The description below was written by a language model from this plasmid's Addgene catalogue record.]
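Description:
Map3k1 is a bacterial expression plasmid built on the pMCSG10 backbone (about 6 kb without insert), designed for producing a recombinant fragment of human MAP3K1 (also known as MEKK1) in E. coli. It is maintained as a high-copy plasmid under ampicillin selection. The record does not include a feature table, so the origin of replication and promoter are not explicitly stated; however, the listed sequencing primers (T7 forward and T7 terminator) indicate that the insert sits between T7 promoter and terminator elements, which implies T7 RNA polymerase-driven expression in a suitable host strain.

The insert is not the full-length kinase but a truncation running from residue D874 to the C-terminus, which encompasses the catalytic domain. The depositor describes this fragment as constitutively active. The backbone supplies an N-terminal fusion consisting of a His6 tag, glutathione S-transferase (GST), and a TEV protease recognition site. This arrangement allows affinity purification by immobilized metal or glutathione resin, with GST often also aiding solubility, and lets the tags be cleaved off with TEV protease to release the kinase domain. The catalogue lists the cloning method as restriction enzyme, but the depositor comment specifies ligation-independent cloning, so the two entries differ.

The associated publication concerns the sequence determinants of a specific inactive protein kinase conformation, so the construct was most likely used to produce purified MAP3K1 catalytic domain for biochemical work of that kind, although the record does not spell out the specific experiments.
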