Addgene plasmid #29581: Map3k1
Depositing lab: Dustin Maly. Depositing organization: University of Washington. Publication: Sequence determinants of a specific inactive protein kinase conformation. Hari SB, Merritt EA, Maly DJ. Chem Biol. 2013 Jun 20;20(6):806-15. doi: 10.1016/j.chembiol.2013.05.005. PubMed 23790491.
Backbone
  Vector backbone: pMCSG10
  Backbone size w/o insert (bp): 5961
  Vector type: Bacterial Expression
Growth in bacteria
  Bacterial resistance: Ampicillin, 100 μg/mL
  Growth temperature: 37°C
  Growth strain: DH5alpha
  Copy number: High Copy
Gene/Insert
  Gene/Insert name: Map3k1
  Species: H. sapiens (human)
  Mutation: Constitutively Active. Contains catalytic domain D874-end.
  Entrez Gene: MAP3K1 (a.k.a. MAPKKK1, MEKK, MEKK 1, MEKK1, SRXY6)
  Tag / fusion protein: HIS6 (N terminal on backbone); GST (N terminal on backbone); TEV (N terminal on backbone)
  Cloning method: Restriction Enzyme
  Sequencing primers: 5′ T7; 3′ T7-term
Terms and licenses: Academic/Nonprofit Terms; Industry Terms: Not Available to Industry
Depositor comments: Ligation-independent-cloning.
How to cite: Map3k1 was a gift from Dustin Maly (Addgene plasmid # 29581 ; http://n2t.net/addgene:29581 ; RRID:Addgene_29581)
